>Addgene plasmid #92050 | pFREE | addgene full sequence | sequence record 183371 | Addgene NGS Result
TCCCTATCAGTGATAGAGATTGACATCCCTATCAGTGATAGAGATACTGAGCACAGAAGGAGATATACAT
GGATAAGAAATACTGAGCACTATCAGTGATAGAGATACTGAGCACAGAAGGAGATATACATGGATAAGAA
ATACTCAATAGGCTTAGATATCGGCACAAATAGCGTCGGATGGGCGGTGATCACTGATGAATATAAGGTT
CCGTCTAAAAAGTTCAAGGTTCTGGGAAATACAGACCGCCACAGTATCAAAAAAAATCTTATAGGGGCTC
TTTTATTTGACAGTGGAGAGACAGCGGAAGCGACTCGTCTCAAACGGACAGCTCGTAGAAGGTATACACG
TCGGAAGAATCGTATTTGTTATCTACAGGAGATTTTTTCAAATGAGATGGCGAAAGTAGATGATAGTTTC
TTTCATCGACTTGAAGAGTCTTTTTTGGTGGAAGAAGACAAGAAGCATGAACGTCATCCTATTTTTGGAA
ATATAGTAGATGAAGTTGCTTATCATGAGAAATATCCAACTATCTATCATCTGCGAAAAAAATTGGTAGA
TTCTACTGATAAAGCGGATTTGCGCTTAATCTATTTGGCCTTAGCGCATATGATTAAGTTTCGTGGTCAT
TTTTTGATTGAGGGAGATTTAAATCCTGATAATAGTGATGTGGACAAACTATTTATCCAGTTGGTACAAA
CCTACAATCAATTATTTGAAGAAAACCCTATTAACGCAAGTGGAGTAGATGCTAAAGCGATTCTTTCTGC
ACGATTGAGTAAATCAAGACGATTAGAAAATCTCATTGCTCAGCTCCCCGGTGAGAAGAAAAATGGCTTA
TTTGGGAATCTCATTGCTTTGTCATTGGGTTTGACCCCTAATTTTAAATCAAATTTTGATTTGGCAGAAG
ATGCTAAATTACAGCTTTCAAAAGATACTTACGATGATGATTTAGATAATTTATTGGCGCAAATTGGAGA
TCAATATGCTGATTTGTTTTTGGCAGCTAAGAATTTATCAGATGCTATTTTACTTTCAGATATCCTAAGA
GTAAATACTGAAATAACTAAGGCTCCCCTATCAGCTTCAATGATTAAACGCTACGATGAACATCATCAAG
ACTTGACTCTTTTAAAAGCTTTAGTTCGACAACAACTTCCAGAAAAGTATAAAGAAATCTTTTTTGATCA
ATCAAAAAACGGATATGCAGGTTATATTGATGGGGGAGCTAGCCAAGAAGAATTTTATAAATTTATCAAA
CCAATTTTAGAAAAAATGGATGGTACTGAGGAATTATTGGTGAAACTAAATCGTGAAGATTTGCTGCGCA
AGCAACGGACCTTTGACAACGGCTCTATTCCCCATCAAATTCACTTGGGTGAGCTGCATGCTATTTTGAG
AAGACAAGAAGACTTTTATCCATTTTTAAAAGACAATCGTGAGAAGATTGAAAAAATCTTGACTTTTCGA
ATTCCTTATTATGTTGGTCCATTGGCGCGTGGCAATAGTCGTTTTGCATGGATGACTCGGAAGTCTGAAG
AAACAATTACCCCATGGAATTTTGAAGAAGTTGTCGATAAAGGTGCTTCAGCTCAATCATTTATTGAACG
CATGACAAACTTTGATAAAAATCTTCCAAATGAAAAAGTACTACCAAAACATAGTTTGCTTTATGAGTAT
TTTACGGTTTATAACGAATTGACAAAGGTCAAATATGTTACTGAAGGAATGCGAAAACCAGCATTTCTTT
CAGGTGAACAGAAGAAAGCCATTGTTGATTTACTCTTCAAAACAAATCGAAAAGTAACCGTTAAGCAATT
AAAAGAAGATTATTTCAAAAAAATAGAATGTTTTGATAGTGTTGAAATTTCAGGAGTTGAAGATAGATTT
AATGCTTCATTAGGTACCTACCATGATTTGCTAAAAATTATTAAAGATAAAGATTTTTTGGATAATGAAG
AAAATGAAGATATCTTAGAGGATATTGTTTTAACATTGACCTTATTTGAAGATAGGGAGATGATTGAGGA
AAGACTTAAAACATATGCTCACCTCTTTGATGATAAGGTGATGAAACAGCTTAAACGTCGCCGTTATACT
GGTTGGGGACGTTTGTCTCGAAAATTGATTAATGGTATTAGGGATAAGCAATCTGGCAAAACAATATTAG
ATTTTTTGAAATCAGATGGTTTTGCCAATCGCAATTTTATGCAGCTGATCCATGATGATAGTTTGACATT
TAAAGAAGACATTCAAAAAGCACAAGTGTCTGGACAAGGCGATAGTTTACATGAACATATTGCAAATTTA
GCTGGTAGCCCTGCTATTAAAAAAGGTATTTTACAGACTGTAAAAGTTGTTGATGAATTGGTCAAAGTAA
TGGGGCGGCATAAGCCAGAAAATATCGTTATTGAAATGGCACGTGAAAATCAGACAACTCAAAAGGGCCA
GAAAAATTCGCGAGAGCGTATGAAACGAATCGAAGAAGGTATCAAAGAATTAGGAAGTCAGATTCTTAAA
GAGCATCCTGTTGAAAATACTCAATTGCAAAATGAAAAGCTCTATCTCTATTATCTCCAAAATGGAAGAG
ACATGTATGTGGACCAAGAATTAGATATTAATCGTTTAAGTGATTATGATGTCGATCACATTGTTCCACA
AAGTTTCCTTAAAGACGATTCAATAGACAATAAGGTCTTAACGCGTTCTGATAAAAATCGTGGTAAATCG
GATAACGTTCCAAGTGAAGAAGTAGTCAAAAAGATGAAAAACTATTGGAGACAACTTCTAAACGCCAAGT
TAATCACTCAACGTAAGTTTGATAATTTAACGAAAGCTGAACGTGGAGGTTTGAGTGAACTTGATAAAGC
TGGTTTTATCAAACGCCAATTGGTTGAAACTCGCCAAATCACTAAGCATGTGGCACAAATTTTGGATAGT
CGCATGAATACTAAATACGATGAAAATGATAAACTTATTCGAGAGGTTAAAGTGATTACCTTAAAATCTA
AATTAGTTTCTGACTTCCGAAAAGATTTCCAATTCTATAAAGTACGTGAGATTAACAATTACCATCATGC
CCATGATGCGTATCTAAATGCCGTCGTTGGAACTGCTTTGATTAAGAAATATCCAAAACTTGAATCGGAG
TTTGTCTATGGTGATTATAAAGTTTATGATGTTCGTAAAATGATTGCTAAGTCTGAGCAAGAAATAGGCA
AAGCAACCGCAAAATATTTCTTTTACTCTAATATCATGAACTTCTTCAAAACAGAAATTACACTTGCAAA
TGGAGAGATTCGCAAACGCCCTCTAATCGAAACTAATGGGGAAACTGGAGAAATTGTCTGGGATAAAGGG
CGAGATTTTGCCACAGTGCGCAAAGTATTGTCCATGCCCCAAGTCAATATTGTCAAGAAAACAGAAGTAC
AGACAGGCGGATTCTCCAAGGAGTCAATTTTACCAAAAAGAAATTCGGACAAGCTTATTGCTCGTAAAAA
AGACTGGGATCCAAAAAAATATGGTGGTTTTGATAGTCCAACGGTAGCTTATTCAGTCCTAGTGGTTGCT
AAGGTGGAAAAAGGGAAATCGAAGAAGTTAAAATCCGTTAAAGAGTTACTAGGGATCACAATTATGGAAA
GAAGTTCCTTTGAAAAAAATCCGATTGACTTTTTAGAAGCTAAAGGATATAAGGAAGTTAAAAAAGACTT
AATCATTAAACTACCTAAATATAGTCTTTTTGAGTTAGAAAACGGTCGTAAACGGATGCTGGCTAGTGCC
GGAGAATTACAAAAAGGAAATGAGCTGGCTCTGCCAAGCAAATATGTGAATTTTTTATATTTAGCTAGTC
ATTATGAAAAGTTGAAGGGTAGTCCAGAAGATAACGAACAAAAACAATTGTTTGTGGAGCAGCATAAGCA
TTATTTAGATGAGATTATTGAGCAAATCAGTGAATTTTCTAAGCGTGTTATTTTAGCAGATGCCAATTTA
GATAAAGTTCTTAGTGCATATAACAAACATAGAGACAAACCAATACGTGAACAAGCAGAAAATATTATTC
ATTTATTTACGTTGACGAATCTTGGAGCTCCCGCTGCTTTTAAATATTTTGATACAACAATTGATCGTAA
ACGATATACGTCTACAAAAGAAGTTTTAGATGCCACTCTTATCCATCAATCCATCACTGGTCTTTATGAA
ACACGCATTGATTTGAGTCAGCTAGGAGGTGACTGAGATCCCATGTTACCGGTATCCTAGGCTGCTGCCA
CCGCTGAGCAATAACTAGCATAACCCCTTGGGGCCTCTAAACGGGTCTTGAGGGGTTTTTTGCTGAAACC
TCAGGCATTTGAGAAGCACACGGTCACACTGCTTCCGGTAGTCAATAAACCGGTATTGACGCCAACGGGT
CACACGGGTACAGTGCTAGCAGAAACATATCCATGAAATCCCGCCCCGAATTCATATGTCTAGATTAGAT
AAAAGTAAAGTGATTAACAGCGCATTAGAGCTGCTTAATGAGGTCGGAATCGAAGGTTTAACAACCCGTA
AACTCGCCCAGAAGCTAGGTGTAGAGCAGCCTACATTGTATTGGCATGTAAAAAATAAGCGGGCTTTGCT
CGACGCCTTAGCCATTGAGATGTTAGATAGGCACCATACTCACTTTTGCCCTTTAGAAGGGGAAAGCTGG
CAAGATTTTTTACGTAATAACGCTAAAAGTTTTAGATGTGCTTTACTAAGTCATCGCGATGGAGCAAAAG
TACATTTAGGTACACGGCCTACAGAAAAACAGTATGAAACTCTCGAAAATCAATTAGCCTTTTTATGCCA
ACAAGGTTTTTCACTAGAGAATGCATTATATGCACTCAGCGCTGTGGGGCATTTTACTTTAGGTTGCGTA
TTGGAAGATCAAGAGCATCAAGTCGCTAAAGAAGAAAGGGAAACACCTACTACTGATAGTATGCCGCCAT
TATTACGACAAGCTATCGAATTATTTGATCACCAAGGTGCAGAGCCAGCCTTCTTATTCGGCCTTGAATT
GATCATATGCGGATTAGAAAAACAACTTAAATGTGAAAGTGGGTCTTAAGCAATAGACATAAGCGGCTAT
TTAACGACCCTGCCCTGAACCGACGACAAGCTGACGACCGGGTCTCCGCAAGTGGCACTTTTCGGGGAAA
TGTGCGCGGAACCCCTATTTGTTTATTTTTCTAAATACATTCAAATATGTATCCGCTCATGAATTAATTC
TTAGAAAAACTCATCGAGCATCAAATGAAACTGCAATTTATTCATATCAGGATTATCAATACCATATTTT
TGAAAAAGCCGTTTCTGTAATGAAGGAGAAAACTCACCGAGGCAGTTCCATAGGATGGCAAGATCCTGGT
ATCGGTCTGCGATTCCGACTCGTCCAACATCAATACAACCTATTAATTTCCCCTCGTCAAAAATAAGGTT
ATCAAGTGAGAAATCACCATGAGTGACGACTGAATCCGGTGAGAATGGCAAAAGTTTATGCATTTCTTTC
CAGACTTGTTCAACAGGCCAGCCATTACGCTCGTCATCAAAATCACTCGCATCAACCAAACCGTTATTCA
TTCGTGATTGCGCCTGAGCGAGACGAAATACGCGGTCGCTGTTAAAAGGACAATTACAAACAGGAATCGA
ATGCAACCGGCGCAGGAACACTGCCAGCGCATCAACAATATTTTCACCTGAATCAGGATATTCTTCTAAT
ACCTGGAATGCTGTTTTCCCGGGGATCGCAGTGGTGAGTAACCATGCATCATCAGGAGTACGGATAAAAT
GCTTGATGGTCGGAAGAGGCATAAATTCCGTCAGCCAGTTTAGTCTGACCATCTCATCTGTAACATCATT
GGCAACGCTACCTTTGCCATGTTTCAGAAACAACTCTGGCGCATCGGGCTTCCCATACAATCGATAGATT
GTCGCACCTGATTGCCCGACATTATCGCGAGCCCATTTATACCCATATAAATCAGCATCCATGTTGGAAT
TTAATCGCGGCCTAGAGCAAGACGTTTCCCGTTGAATATGGCTCATACTCTTCCTTTTTCAATATTATTG
AAGCATTTATCAGGGTTATTGTCTCATGAGCGGATACATATTTGAATGTATTTAGAAAAATAAACAAATA
GGCATGCTAGCGCAGAAACGTCCTAGAAGATGCCAGGAGGATACTTAGCAGAGAGACAATAAGGCCGGAG
CGAAGCCGTTTTTCCATAGGCTCCGCCCCCCTGACGAACATCACGAAATCTGACGCTCAAATCAGTGGTG
GCGAAACCCGACAGGACTATAAAGATACCAGGCGTTTCCCCCTGATGGCTCCCTCTTGCGCTCTCCTGTT
CCCGTCCTGCGGCGTCCGTGTTGTGGTGGAGGCTTTACCCAAATCACCACGTCCCGTTCCGTGTAGACAG
TTCGCTCCAAGCTGGGCTGTGTGCAAGAACCCCCCGTTCAGCCCGACTGCTGCGCCTTATCCGGTAACTA
TCATCTTGAGTCCAACCCGGAAAGACACGACAAAACGCCACTGGCAGCAGCCATTGGTAACTGAGAATTA
GTGGATTTAGATATCGAGAGTCTTGAAGTGGTGGCCTAACAGAGGCTACACTGAAAGGACAGTATTTGGT
ATCTGCGCTCCACTAAAGCCAGTTACCAGGTTAAGCAGTTCCCCAACTGACTTAACCTTCGATCAAACCG
CCTCCCCAGGCGGTTTTTTCGTTTACAGAGCAGGAGATTACGACGATCGTAAAAGGATCTCAAGAAGATC
CTTTACGGATTCCCGACACCATCACTCTAGATTTCAGTGCAATTTATCTCTTCAAATGTAGCACCTGAAG
TCAGCCCCATACGATATAAGTTGTAATTCTCATGTTAGTCATGCCCCGCGCCCACCGGAAGGAGCTGACT
GGGTTGAAGGCTCTCAAGGGCATCGGTCGAGATCCCGGTGCCTAATGAGTGAGCTAACTTACATTAATTG
CGTTGCGCACACCGACTAGCGAAAAAACCCCGCCGAAGCGGGGTTTTTTGCGAAAAAAAGCACCGACTCG
GTGCCACTTTTTCAAGTTGATAACGGACTAGCCTTATTTTAACTTGCTATGCTGTTTTGAATGGTTCCGC
TAGCACTGTACCTAGGACTGAGCTAGCCGTCAAAAGCAGCGTATATACCATGGCCACAATTCAGCAAATT
GTGAACATCATCACGTTCATCTTTCCCTGGTTGCCAATGGCCCATTTTCCTGTCAGTAACGAGAAGGTCG
CGAATTCAGGCGCTTTTTAGACTGGTCGTGTTTTAGAGCTATGCTGTTTTGAATGGTCCCAAAACATGAA
CTAGCGATTAGTCGCTATGACTTAAGTTTTAGAGCTATGCTGTTTTGAATGGTCCCAAAACAACCACACT
AGAGAACATACTGGCTAAATAGTTTTAGAGCTATGCTGTTTTGAATGGTCCCAAAACGGTTGGACTCAAG
ACGATAGTTACCGGATAGTTTTAGAGCTATGCTGTTTTGAATGGTCCCAAAACGGCGAAACCCGACAGGA
CTATAAAGATACCGTTTTAGAGCTATGCTGTTTTGAATGGTCCCAAAACAAAAAAAAACCCCGCCCCTGA
CAGGGCGGGGTTTTTTTTTTAATTAAAGTCTGGTCCTCGAGTCTGGTTATAA
Features (pLannotate 1.2.2; 25 found; start..end, strand, type, name):
      1..19      +  protein_bind   tet operator: tetO; bacterial operator O2 for the tetR and tetA genes tetracycline repressor TetR
     25..44      +  promoter       H1-2O2 promoter (fragment): doxycycline-inducible variant of the human H1 RNA promoter (Henriksen et al., 2007)
     90..116     +  promoter       PLtetO-1 promoter (fragment): modified phage lambda PL promoter with tet operator sites (Lutz and Bujard, 1997)
    130..4236    +  CDS            Cas9: Cas9 (Csn1) endonuclease from the Streptococcus pyogenes Type II CRISPR/Cas system generates RNA-guided double strand breaks in DNA
   4260..4277    +  CDS            SET1 (fragment): solubility-enhancement tag derived from T7 phage gene 10B
   4285..4332    +  terminator     T7 terminator: transcription terminator for bacteriophage T7 RNA polymerase
   4466..5089    +  CDS            TetR: tetracycline repressor TetR; tetR from transposon Tn10; TetR binds to the tetracycline operator tetO to inhibit transcription. This inhibition can be relieved by adding tetracycline or doxycycline.
   5185..5242    +  promoter       AmpR promoter (fragment): bla
   5251..6066    -  CDS            KanR: aminoglycoside phosphotransferase; aph(3')-Ia; confers resistance to kanamycin in bacteria or G418 (Geneticin®) in eukaryotes
   6067..6158    -  promoter       AmpR promoter: bla
   6176..6811    -  rep_origin     ColA ori: Plasmids containing the ColA origin of replication can be propagated in E. coli cells that contain additional plasmids with compatible origins.
   6896..6960    -  CDS            TcR (fragment): tetracycline efflux protein; tet; confers resistance to tetracycline
   6975..6996    -  protein_bind   CAP binding site: CAP binding activates transcription in the presence of cAMP. E. coli catabolite activator protein
   7060..7138    -  misc_RNA       tracrRNA: trans-activating CRISPR RNA for the Streptococcus pyogenes CRISPR/Cas9 system
   7149..7173    -  promoter       J23119(SpeI) promoter (fragment): bacterial promoter (Registry of Standard Biological Parts BBa J23119) modified to end with an SpeI site
   7194..7309    +  promoter       rhaB promoter: promoter of the E. coli rhaBAD operon, conferring tight induction with L-rhamnose and repression with D-glucose in the presence of RhaR and RhaS (Giacalone et al., 2006)
   7310..7345    +  repeat_region  DR: direct repeat for the Streptococcus pyogenes CRISPR/Cas system
   7346..7375    +  CDS            Rep101(Ts) (fragment): temperature-sensitive version of the RepA protein needed for replication with the pSC101 origin (Armstrong et al., 1984); rep101 encoding an A56V mutation
   7376..7411    +  repeat_region  DR: direct repeat for the Streptococcus pyogenes CRISPR/Cas system
   7412..7441    +  CDS            Rep101(Ts) (fragment): temperature-sensitive version of the RepA protein needed for replication with the pSC101 origin (Armstrong et al., 1984); rep101 encoding an A56V mutation
   7442..7477    +  repeat_region  DR: direct repeat for the Streptococcus pyogenes CRISPR/Cas system
   7478..7507    +  rep_origin     p15A ori (fragment): Plasmids containing the medium-copy-number p15A origin of replication can be propagated in E. coli cells that contain a second plasmid with the ColE1 origin.
   7508..7543    +  repeat_region  DR: direct repeat for the Streptococcus pyogenes CRISPR/Cas system
   7544..7573    -  rep_origin     p15A ori (fragment): Plasmids containing the medium-copy-number p15A origin of replication can be propagated in E. coli cells that contain a second plasmid with the ColE1 origin.
   7574..7609    +  repeat_region  DR: direct repeat for the Streptococcus pyogenes CRISPR/Cas system
