[The description below was written by a language model from this plasmid's Addgene catalogue record and pLannotate feature annotations shown in this document.]
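Description:
pFREE is a bacterial CRISPR-Cas9 expression plasmid built on the pMAZ-SK backbone and designed for curing other plasmids from E. coli. It is selected with kanamycin through an aminoglycoside phosphotransferase (KanR) gene driven by a bla-type promoter. The feature table annotates its replicon as a ColA origin, a type compatible with several other common origins, although the catalogue lists the plasmid as high copy. The catalogue gives a size of about 7.6 kb, close to the 7,682 nt of the sequenced record.

The payload has two independently inducible parts. Streptococcus pyogenes Cas9 sits downstream of a tet-operator-containing promoter (ptet, annotated as tetO and PLtetO-1-like fragments) and is followed by a T7 terminator. A TetR repressor gene on the same plasmid keeps Cas9 off until a tetracycline-class inducer is supplied. The guide component is a native-style CRISPR array driven by the rhamnose-inducible rhaB promoter. It consists of five S. pyogenes direct repeats separated by four 30-nt spacers. The annotation tool matches two spacers to the pSC101 replication gene rep101 and two to p15A-type origin sequence. These short hits are best read as targeting spacers against plasmid replicons, not as functional replication elements. A tracrRNA is encoded nearby on the opposite strand, next to a J23119-type constitutive promoter fragment, and provides the partner RNA needed to process the array into active guides.

When both inducers are present, Cas9 is directed to cut conserved replicon sequences of resident plasmids, causing their loss in a single step. The record does not state whether pFREE's own origin is also targeted, or exactly which replicon families are covered.
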