Addgene plasmid #92050: pFREE
Purpose: Allows inducible expression of gRNAs and Cas9 for plasmid curing.
Depositing lab: Morten Norholm. Depositing organization: Danmarks Tekniske Universitet. Publication: A versatile one-step CRISPR-Cas9 based approach to plasmid-curing. Lauritsen I, Porse A, Sommer MOA, Norholm MHH. Microb Cell Fact. 2017 Aug 2;16(1):135. doi: 10.1186/s12934-017-0748-z. PubMed 28764701.
Backbone
  Vector backbone: pMAZ-SK
  Total vector size (bp): 7615
  Vector type: Bacterial Expression, CRISPR
Growth in bacteria
  Bacterial resistance: Kanamycin, 50 μg/mL
  Growth temperature: 37°C
  Growth strain: Top10
  Copy number: High Copy
Gene/Insert 1
  Gene/Insert name: Cas9
  Promoter: ptet
  Cloning method: Ligation Independent Cloning
  Sequencing primers: 5′ AAAGTCTGGTTATAACC; 3′ TACCGGTTTATTGACTACC
Gene/Insert 2
  Gene/Insert name: gRNA array
  Species: Synthetic
  Promoter: pRhamBAD
  Cloning method: Ligation Independent Cloning
  Sequencing primers: 5′ gccacaattcagcaaattgtgaac; 3′ GTGCCGATATCTAAGCCTATTGAG
Terms and licenses: Academic/Nonprofit Terms; Industry Terms: Not Available to Industry
How to cite: pFREE was a gift from Morten Norholm (Addgene plasmid # 92050 ; http://n2t.net/addgene:92050 ; RRID:Addgene_92050)
